Addgene plasmid #64931: pcDNA3-TORCAR-NLS
Purpose: Nuclear-targeted FRET biosensor for monitoring mTORC1 kinase activity.
Depositing lab: Jin Zhang. Depositing organization: Johns Hopkins University and School of Medicine. Publication: Dynamic Visualization of mTORC1 Activity in Living Cells. Zhou X, Clister TL, Lowry PR, Seldin MM, Wong GW, Zhang J. Cell Rep. 2015 Mar 11. pii: S2211-1247(15)00177-1. doi: 10.1016/j.celrep.2015.02.031. PubMed 25772363.
Backbone
  Vector backbone: pcDNA3
  Backbone manufacturer: Invitrogen
  Backbone size w/o insert (bp): 5446
  Total vector size (bp): 7308
  Vector type: Mammalian Expression
  Selectable markers: Neomycin (select with G418)
Growth in bacteria
  Bacterial resistance: Ampicillin, 100 μg/mL
  Growth temperature: 37°C
  Growth strain: DH5alpha
  Copy number: High Copy
Gene/Insert
  Gene/Insert name: TORCAR-NLS
  Species: H. sapiens (human), Synthetic
  Insert size (bp): 1836
  Entrez Gene: EIF4EBP1 (a.k.a. 4E-BP1, 4EBP1, BP-1, PHAS-I)
  Promoter: CMV
  Tag / fusion protein: Cerulean (N terminal on insert); YPet (C terminal on insert); Nuclear localization signal (NLS) (C terminal on insert)
  Cloning method: Restriction Enzyme; 5′ cloning site BamHI (not destroyed); 3′ cloning site XbaI (not destroyed)
  Sequencing primers: 5′ T7 forward; 3′ BGH reverse
Terms and licenses: Academic/Nonprofit Terms; Industry Terms: Not Available to Industry
How to cite: pcDNA3-TORCAR-NLS was a gift from Jin Zhang (Addgene plasmid # 64931 ; http://n2t.net/addgene:64931 ; RRID:Addgene_64931)
