[The description below was written by a language model from this plasmid's Addgene catalogue record and pLannotate feature annotations shown in this document.]
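Description:
pcDNA3-TORCAR-NLS is a mammalian expression plasmid built on the pcDNA3 backbone that encodes a nuclear-targeted, genetically encoded FRET biosensor for mTORC1 kinase activity. It is propagated in E. coli as a high-copy plasmid through a ColE1/pUC-type origin with ampicillin selection (AmpR under its own bla promoter). It also carries an f1 origin for single-stranded DNA production. For mammalian cells, an SV40 early promoter drives a neomycin phosphotransferase cassette ending in an SV40 poly(A) signal, which allows G418 selection of stable transfectants.

The reporter is expressed from the CMV immediate early enhancer/promoter and terminated by the bovine growth hormone poly(A) signal. T7 and SP6 promoters flank the cloning region, and the insert sits between BamHI and XbaI sites. The open reading frame places the cyan donor Cerulean at the N terminus, followed by human EIF4EBP1 (4E-BP1) and then the yellow acceptor YPet, with an SV40 large T antigen-type nuclear localization signal at the C terminus. 4E-BP1 is a translational repressor whose phosphorylation state controls its binding to eIF4E. Here it serves as the sensing domain, so that changes linked to mTORC1 activity are read out as a change in energy transfer between the two fluorescent proteins. The NLS restricts the probe to the nucleus, so activity in that compartment can be measured specifically. The feature table also detects short leader elements upstream of Cerulean (a T7 gene 10 leader, an Xpress epitope and a tag fragment), which the catalogue entry does not mention. The construct is intended for live-cell imaging of mTORC1 signalling dynamics in transfected mammalian cells.
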