Features (pLannotate 1.2.2; 27 found; start..end, strand, type, name):
     36..80      -  misc_feature   bom (fragment): basis of mobility region from pBR322
    235..614     +  enhancer       CMV enhancer: human cytomegalovirus immediate early enhancer
    615..818     +  promoter       CMV promoter: human cytomegalovirus (CMV) immediate early promoter
    814..847     +  LTR            5' LTR (truncated) (fragment): truncated 5' long terminal repeat (LTR) from HIV-1
    863..881     +  promoter       T7 promoter: promoter for bacteriophage T7 RNA polymerase
    922..942     +  CDS            capTEV™ (fragment): composite tag for in vivo biotinylation, TEV protease cleavage, and 6xHis tagging
    943..975     +  CDS            T7 tag (gene 10 leader): leader peptide from bacteriophage T7 gene 10 promotes efficient translation in E. coli
    979..1002    +  CDS            Xpress™ tag: Xpress™ epitope tag, including an enterokinase recognition and cleavage site
   1009..1725    +  CDS            Cerulean: Cerulean is a basic (constitutively fluorescent) cyan fluorescent protein published in 2004, derived from Aequorea victoria. It has low acid sensitivity.
   1735..2088    +  CDS            EIF4EBP1: 4EBP1_HUMAN - Experimental evidence at protein level: Swiss-Prot protein existence level 1. Repressor of translation initiation that regulates EIF4E activity by preventing its assembly into the eIF4F complex: hypophosphorylated form competes with EIF4G1/EIF4G3 and strongly binds to EIF4E, leading to repress translation. In contrast, hyperphosphorylated form dissociates from EIF4E, allowing interaction between EIF4G1/EIF4G3 and EIF4E, leading to initiation of translation. Mediates the regulation of protein translation by hormones, growth factors and other stimuli that signal through the MAP kin
   2095..2811    +  CDS            YPet: YPet is a basic (constitutively fluorescent) yellow fluorescent protein published in 2005, derived from Aequorea victoria. It has moderate acid sensitivity.
   2818..2837    +  CDS            SV40 NLS (fragment): nuclear localization signal of SV40 (simian virus 40) large T antigen
   2866..2884    -  promoter       SP6 promoter: promoter for bacteriophage SP6 RNA polymerase
   2910..3134    +  polyA_signal   bGH poly(A) signal: bovine growth hormone polyadenylation signal
   3138..3159    +  promoter       SV40 promoter (fragment): SV40 enhancer and early promoter
   3180..3608    +  rep_origin     f1 ori (sequence partly withheld): f1 bacteriophage origin of replication; arrow indicates direction of (+) strand synthesis
   3622..3952    +  promoter       SV40 promoter: SV40 enhancer and early promoter
   4019..4810    +  CDS            neo: KKA2_KLEPN - Also known as kan, nptII. Experimental evidence at protein level: Swiss-Prot protein existence level 1. Resistance to kanamycin, neomycin, paromomycin, ribostamycin, butirosin and gentamicin B. From Klebsiella pneumoniae.
   4834..4992    +  CDS            ble (fragment): BLE_KLEPN - Experimental evidence at protein level: Swiss-Prot protein existence level 1. Binding protein with a strong affinity to the bleomycin family of antibiotics. Binds to CL990; an antimitotic-antibiotic compound. From Klebsiella pneumoniae.
   4987..5108    +  polyA_signal   SV40 poly(A) signal: SV40 polyadenylation signal
   5181..5197    -  protein_bind   lac operator: The lac repressor binds to the lac operator to inhibit transcription in E. coli. This inhibition can be relieved by adding lactose or isopropyl-β-D-thiogalactopyranoside (IPTG). lac repressor encoded by lacI
   5205..5235    -  promoter       lac promoter: promoter for the E. coli lac operon
   5250..5271    -  protein_bind   CAP binding site: CAP binding activates transcription in the presence of cAMP. E. coli catabolite activator protein
   5284..5376    -  CDS            lacI (fragment): lac repressor; lacI; The lac repressor binds to the lac operator to inhibit transcription in E. coli. This inhibition can be relieved by adding lactose or isopropyl-β-D-thiogalactopyranoside (IPTG).
   5559..6147    -  rep_origin     ori: high-copy-number ColE1/pMB1/pBR322/pUC origin of replication
   6318..7178    -  CDS            AmpR: β-lactamase; bla; confers resistance to ampicillin, carbenicillin, and related antibiotics
   7179..7283    -  promoter       AmpR promoter: bla
>Addgene plasmid #64931 | pcDNA3-TORCAR-NLS | depositor full sequence | sequence record 109697 | pcDNA3-TORCAR-NLS sequence 7314 bps
GACGGATCGGGAGATCTCCCGATCCCCTATGGTCGACTCTCAGTACAATCTGCTCTGATGCCGCATAGTT
AAGCCAGTATCTGCTCCCTGCTTGTGTGTTGGAGGTCGCTGAGTAGTGCGCGAGCAAAATTTAAGCTACA
ACAAGGCAAGGCTTGACCGACAATTGCATGAAGAATCTGCTTAGGGTTAGGCGTTTTGCGCTGCTTCGCG
ATGTACGGGCCAGATATACGCGTTGACATTGATTATTGACTAGTTATTAATAGTAATCAATTACGGGGTC
ATTAGTTCATAGCCCATATATGGAGTTCCGCGTTACATAACTTACGGTAAATGGCCCGCCTGGCTGACCG
CCCAACGACCCCCGCCCATTGACGTCAATAATGACGTATGTTCCCATAGTAACGCCAATAGGGACTTTCC
ATTGACGTCAATGGGTGGACTATTTACGGTAAACTGCCCACTTGGCAGTACATCAAGTGTATCATATGCC
AAGTACGCCCCCTATTGACGTCAATGACGGTAAATGGCCCGCCTGGCATTATGCCCAGTACATGACCTTA
TGGGACTTTCCTACTTGGCAGTACATCTACGTATTAGTCATCGCTATTACCATGGTGATGCGGTTTTGGC
AGTACATCAATGGGCGTGGATAGCGGTTTGACTCACGGGGATTTCCAAGTCTCCACCCCATTGACGTCAA
TGGGAGTTTGTTTTGGCACCAAAATCAACGGGACTTTCCAAAATGTCGTAACAACTCCGCCCCATTGACG
CAAATGGGCGGTAGGCGTGTACGGTGGGAGGTCTATATAAGCAGAGCTCTCTGGCTAACTAGAGAACCCA
CTGCTTACTGGCTTATCGAAATTAATACGACTCACTATAGGGAGACCCAAGCTTGCGGCCGCCACCATGG
TGCGGGGTTCTCATCATCATCATCATCATGGTATGGCTAGCATGACTGGTGGACAGCAAATGGGTCGGGA
TCTGTACGACGATGACGATAAGGATCCCATGGTGAGCAAGGGCGAGGAGCTGTTCACCGGGGTGGTGCCC
ATCCTGGTCGAGCTGGACGGCGACGTAAACGGCCACAGGTTCAGCGTGTCCGGCGAGGGCGAGGGCGATG
CCACCTACGGCAAGCTGACCCTGAAGTTCATCTGCACCACCGGCAAGCTGCCCGTGCCCTGGCCCACCCT
CGTGACCACCCTGACCTGGGGCGTGCAGTGCTTCGCCCGCTACCCCGACCACATGAAGCAGCACGACTTC
TTCAAGTCCGCCATGCCCGAAGGCTACGTCCAGGAGCGTACCATCTTCTTCAAGGACGACGGCAACTACA
AGACCCGCGCCGAGGTGAAGTTCGAGGGCGACACCCTGGTGAACCGCATCGAGCTGAAGGGCATCGACTT
CAAGGAGGACGGCAACATCCTGGGGCACAAGCTGGAGTACAACGCCATCAGTGACAACGTCTATATCACC
GCCGACAAGCAGAAGAACGGCATCAAGGCCCACTTCAAGATCCGCCACAACATCGAGGACGGCAGCGTGC
AGCTCGCCGACCACTACCAGCAGAACACCCCCATCGGCGACGGCCCCGTGCTGCTGCCCGACAACCACTA
CCTGAGCACCCAGTCCGCCCTGAGCAAAGACCCCAACGAGAAGCGCGATCACATGGTCCTGCTGGAGTTC
GTGACCGCCGCCGGGATCACTCTCGGCATGGACGAGCTGTACAAGCGCATGCATATGTCCGGGGGCAGCA
GCTGCAGCCAGACCCCAAGCCGGGCCATCCCCGCCACTCGCCGGGTGGTGCTCGGCGACGGCGTGCAGCT
CCCGCCCGGGGACTACAGCACGACCCCCGGCGGCACGCTCTTCAGCACCACCCCGGGAGGTACCAGGATC
ATCTATGACCGGAAATTCCTGATGGAGTGTCGGAACTCACCTGTGACCAAAACACCCCCAAGGGATCTGC
CCACCATTCCGGGGGTCACCAGCCCTTCCAGTGATGAGCCCCCCATGGAAGCCAGCCAGAGCCACCTGCG
CAATAGCCCAGAAGATAAGCGGGCGGGCGGTGAAGAGTCACAGTTTGAGATGGACATTGAGCTCATGGTG
AGCAAAGGCGAAGAGCTGTTCACCGGCGTGGTGCCCATCCTGGTGGAGCTGGACGGCGACGTGAACGGCC
ACAAGTTCAGCGTGAGCGGCGAGGGCGAGGGCGACGCCACCTACGGCAAGCTGACCCTGAAGCTGCTGTG
CACCACCGGCAAGCTGCCCGTGCCCTGGCCCACCCTGGTGACCACCCTGGGCTACGGCGTGCAGTGCTTC
GCCCGGTACCCCGACCACATGAAGCAGCACGACTTCTTCAAGAGCGCCATGCCCGAGGGCTACGTGCAGG
AGCGGACCATCTTCTTCAAGGACGACGGCAACTACAAGACCCGGGCCGAGGTGAAGTTCGAGGGCGACAC
CCTGGTGAACCGGATCGAGCTGAAGGGCATCGACTTCAAGGAGGACAGCAACATCCTGGGCCACAAGCTG
GAGTACAACTACAACAGCCACAACGTGTACATCACCGCCGACAAGCAGAAGAACGGCATCAAGGCCAACT
TCAAGATCCGGCACAACATCGAGGACGGCGGCGTGCAGCTGGCCGACCACTACCAGCAGAACACCCCCAT
CGGCGACGGCCCCGTGCTGCTGCCCGATAACCACTACCTGAGCTACCAGAGCGCCCTGTTCAAGGACCCC
AACGAGAAGCGGGACCACATGGTGCTGCTGGAGTTCCTGACCGCCGCCGGCATCACCGAGGGTATGAATG
AATTGTACAAAGAATTCCCAAAAAAGAAGAGAAAGGTGGAAGACGCATAATCTAGAGGGCCCTATTCTAT
AGTGTCACCTAAATGCTAGAGCTCGCTGATCAGCCTCGACTGTGCCTTCTAGTTGCCAGCCATCTGTTGT
TTGCCCCTCCCCCGTGCCTTCCTTGACCCTGGAAGGTGCCACTCCCACTGTCCTTTCCTAATAAAATGAG
GAAATTGCATCGCATTGTCTGAGTAGGTGTCATTCTATTCTGGGGGGTGGGGTGGGGCAGGACAGCAAGG
GGGAGGATTGGGAAGACAATAGCAGGCATGCTGGGGATGCGGTGGGCTCTATGGCTTCTGAGGCGGAAAG
AACCAGCTGGGGCTCTAGGGGGTATCCCC
[124 nt withheld, positions 3180-3303]
C
[32 nt withheld, positions 3305-3336]
CA
[57 nt withheld, positions 3339-3395]
A
[49 nt withheld, positions 3397-3445]
CCTTTGACGTTGGAGTCCACGTTCTTT
[37 nt withheld, positions 3473-3509]
ACCCTATCTCGGTCTATTCTTTTGATTTATAAGGGATTTTGGGGATTTCGGCCTATTGGTTAAAAAATGA
GCTGATTTAACAAAAATTTAACGCGAATTAATTCTGTGGAATGTGTGTCAGTTAGGGTGTGGAAAGTCCC
CAGGCTCCCCAGGCAGGCAGAAGTATGCAAAGCATGCATCTCAATTAGTCAGCAACCAGGTGTGGAAAGT
CCCCAGGCTCCCCAGCAGGCAGAAGTATGCAAAGCATGCATCTCAATTAGTCAGCAACCATAGTCCCGCC
CCTAACTCCGCCCATCCCGCCCCTAACTCCGCCCAGTTCCGCCCATTCTCCGCCCCATGGCTGACTAATT
TTTTTTATTTATGCAGAGGCCGAGGCCGCCTCTGCCTCTGAGCTATTCCAGAAGTAGTGAGGAGGCTTTT
TTGGAGGCCTAGGCTTTTGCAAAAAGCTCCCGGGAGCTTGTATATCCATTTTCGGATCTGATCAAGAGAC
AGGATGAGGATCGTTTCGCATGATTGAACAAGATGGATTGCACGCAGGTTCTCCGGCCGCTTGGGTGGAG
AGGCTATTCGGCTATGACTGGGCACAACAGACAATCGGCTGCTCTGATGCCGCCGTGTTCCGGCTGTCAG
CGCAGGGGCGCCCGGTTCTTTTTGTCAAGACCGACCTGTCCGGTGCCCTGAATGAACTGCAGGACGAGGC
AGCGCGGCTATCGTGGCTGGCCACGACGGGCGTTCCTTGCGCAGCTGTGCTCGACGTTGTCACTGAAGCG
GGAAGGGACTGGCTGCTATTGGGCGAAGTGCCGGGGCAGGATCTCCTGTCATCTCACCTTGCTCCTGCCG
AGAAAGTATCCATCATGGCTGATGCAATGCGGCGGCTGCATACGCTTGATCCGGCTACCTGCCCATTCGA
CCACCAAGCGAAACATCGCATCGAGCGAGCACGTACTCGGATGGAAGCCGGTCTTGTCGATCAGGATGAT
CTGGACGAAGAGCATCAGGGGCTCGCGCCAGCCGAACTGTTCGCCAGGCTCAAGGCGCGCATGCCCGACG
GCGAGGATCTCGTCGTGACCCATGGCGATGCCTGCTTGCCGAATATCATGGTGGAAAATGGCCGCTTTTC
TGGATTCATCGACTGTGGCCGGCTGGGTGTGGCGGACCGCTATCAGGACATAGCGTTGGCTACCCGTGAT
ATTGCTGAAGAGCTTGGCGGCGAATGGGCTGACCGCTTCCTCGTGCTTTACGGTATCGCCGCTCCCGATT
CGCAGCGCATCGCCTTCTATCGCCTTCTTGACGAGTTCTTCTGAGCGGGACTCTGGGGTTCGAAATGACC
GACCAAGCGACGCCCAACCTGCCATCACGAGATTTCGATTCCACCGCCGCCTTCTATGAAAGGTTGGGCT
TCGGAATCGTTTTCCGGGACGCCGGCTGGATGATCCTCCAGCGCGGGGATCTCATGCTGGAGTTCTTCGC
CCACCCCAACTTGTTTATTGCAGCTTATAATGGTTACAAATAAAGCAATAGCATCACAAATTTCACAAAT
AAAGCATTTTTTTCACTGCATTCTAGTTGTGGTTTGTCCAAACTCATCAATGTATCTTATCATGTCTGTA
TACCGTCGACCTCTAGCTAGAGCTTGGCGTAATCATGGTCATAGCTGTTTCCTGTGTGAAATTGTTATCC
GCTCACAATTCCACACAACATACGAGCCGGAAGCATAAAGTGTAAAGCCTGGGGTGCCTAATGAGTGAGC
TAACTCACATTAATTGCGTTGCGCTCACTGCCCGCTTTCCAGTCGGGAAACCTGTCGTGCCAGCTGCATT
AATGAATCGGCCAACGCGCGGGGAGAGGCGGTTTGCGTATTGGGCGCTCTTCCGCTTCCTCGCTCACTGA
CTCGCTGCGCTCGGTCGTTCGGCTGCGGCGAGCGGTATCAGCTCACTCAAAGGCGGTAATACGGTTATCC
ACAGAATCAGGGGATAACGCAGGAAAGAACATGTGAGCAAAAGGCCAGCAAAAGGCCAGGAACCGTAAAA
AGGCCGCGTTGCTGGCGTTTTTCCATAGGCTCCGCCCCCCTGACGAGCATCACAAAAATCGACGCTCAAG
TCAGAGGTGGCGAAACCCGACAGGACTATAAAGATACCAGGCGTTTCCCCCTGGAAGCTCCCTCGTGCGC
TCTCCTGTTCCGACCCTGCCGCTTACCGGATACCTGTCCGCCTTTCTCCCTTCGGGAAGCGTGGCGCTTT
CTCAATGCTCACGCTGTAGGTATCTCAGTTCGGTGTAGGTCGTTCGCTCCAAGCTGGGCTGTGTGCACGA
ACCCCCCGTTCAGCCCGACCGCTGCGCCTTATCCGGTAACTATCGTCTTGAGTCCAACCCGGTAAGACAC
GACTTATCGCCACTGGCAGCAGCCACTGGTAACAGGATTAGCAGAGCGAGGTATGTAGGCGGTGCTACAG
AGTTCTTGAAGTGGTGGCCTAACTACGGCTACACTAGAAGGACAGTATTTGGTATCTGCGCTCTGCTGAA
GCCAGTTACCTTCGGAAAAAGAGTTGGTAGCTCTTGATCCGGCAAACAAACCACCGCTGGTAGCGGTGGT
TTTTTTGTTTGCAAGCAGCAGATTACGCGCAGAAAAAAAGGATCTCAAGAAGATCCTTTGATCTTTTCTA
CGGGGTCTGACGCTCAGTGGAACGAAAACTCACGTTAAGGGATTTTGGTCATGAGATTATCAAAAAGGAT
CTTCACCTAGATCCTTTTAAATTAAAAATGAAGTTTTAAATCAATCTAAAGTATATATGAGTAAACTTGG
TCTGACAGTTACCAATGCTTAATCAGTGAGGCACCTATCTCAGCGATCTGTCTATTTCGTTCATCCATAG
TTGCCTGACTCCCCGTCGTGTAGATAACTACGATACGGGAGGGCTTACCATCTGGCCCCAGTGCTGCAAT
GATACCGCGAGACCCACGCTCACCGGCTCCAGATTTATCAGCAATAAACCAGCCAGCCGGAAGGGCCGAG
CGCAGAAGTGGTCCTGCAACTTTATCCGCCTCCATCCAGTCTATTAATTGTTGCCGGGAAGCTAGAGTAA
GTAGTTCGCCAGTTAATAGTTTGCGCAACGTTGTTGCCATTGCTACAGGCATCGTGGTGTCACGCTCGTC
GTTTGGTATGGCTTCATTCAGCTCCGGTTCCCAACGATCAAGGCGAGTTACATGATCCCCCATGTTGTGC
AAAAAAGCGGTTAGCTCCTTCGGTCCTCCGATCGTTGTCAGAAGTAAGTTGGCCGCAGTGTTATCACTCA
TGGTTATGGCAGCACTGCATAATTCTCTTACTGTCATGCCATCCGTAAGATGCTTTTCTGTGACTGGTGA
GTACTCAACCAAGTCATTCTGAGAATAGTGTATGCGGCGACCGAGTTGCTCTTGCCCGGCGTCAATACGG
GATAATACCGCGCCACATAGCAGAACTTTAAAAGTGCTCATCATTGGAAAACGTTCTTCGGGGCGAAAAC
TCTCAAGGATCTTACCGCTGTTGAGATCCAGTTCGATGTAACCCACTCGTGCACCCAACTGATCTTCAGC
ATCTTTTACTTTCACCAGCGTTTCTGGGTGAGCAAAAACAGGAAGGCAAAATGCCGCAAAAAAGGGAATA
AGGGCGACACGGAAATGTTGAATACTCATACTCTTCCTTTTTCAATATTATTGAAGCATTTATCAGGGTT
ATTGTCTCATGAGCGGATACATATTTGAATGTATTTAGAAAAATAAACAAATAGGGGTTCCGCGCACATT
TCCCCGAAAAGTGCCACCTGACGTC
