>Addgene plasmid #64931 | pcDNA3-TORCAR-NLS | addgene partial sequence | sequence record 112428 | CMV-F 5'-CGCAAATGGGCGGTAGGCGTG-3'
CTCTCTGGCTAACTAGAGAACCCACTGCTTACTGGCTTATCGAAATTAATACGACTCACTATAGGGAGAC
CCAAGCTTGCGGCCGCCACCATGGTGCGGGGTTCTCATCATCATCATCATCATGGTATGGCTAGCATGAC
TGGTGGACAGCAAATGGGTCGGGATCTGTACGACGATGACGATAAGGATCCCATGGTGAGCAAGGGCGAG
GAGCTGTTCACCGGGGTGGTGCCCATCCTGGTCGAGCTGGACGGCGACGTAAACGGCCACAGGTTCAGCG
TGTCCGGCGAGGGCGAGGGCGATGCCACCTACGGCAAGCTGACCCTGAAGTTCATCTGCACCACCGGCAA
GCTGCCCGTGCCCTGGCCCACCCTCGTGACCACCCTGACCTGGGGCGTGCAGTGCTTCGCCCGCTACCCC
GACCACATGAAGCAGCACGACTTCTTCAAGTCCGCCATGCCCGAAGGCTACGTCCAGGAGCGTACCATCT
TCTTCAAGGACGACGGCAACTACAAGACCCGCGCCGAGGTGAAGTTCGAGGGCGACACCCTGGTGAACCG
CATCGAGCTGAAGGGCATCGACTTCAAGGAGGACGGCAACATCCTGGGGCACAAGCTGGAGTACAACGCC
ATCAGTGACAACGTCTATATCACCGCCGACAAGCAGAAGAACGGCATCAAGGCCCACTTCAAGATCCGCC
ACAACATCGAGGACGGCAGCGTGCAGCTCGCCGACCACTACCAGCAGAACA
