>Addgene plasmid #64931 | pcDNA3-TORCAR-NLS | addgene partial sequence | sequence record 112430 | BGH-rev 5'-TAGAAGGCACAGTCGAGG-3'
TCTAGATTATGCGTCTTCCACCTTTCTCTTCTTTTTGGGGAATTCTTTGTACAATTCATTCATACCCTCG
GTGATGCCGGCGGCGGTCAGGAACTCCAGCAGCACCATGTGGTCCCGCTTCTCGTTGGGGTCCTTGAACA
GGGCGCTCTGGTAGCTCAGGTAGTGGTTATCGGGCAGCAGCACGGGGCCGTCGCCGATGGGGGTGTTCTG
CTGGTAGTGGTCGGCCAGCTGCACGCCGCCGTCCTCGATGTTGTGCCGGATCTTGAAGTTGGCCTTGATG
CCGTTCTTCTGCTTGTCGGCGGTGATGTACACGTTGTGGCTGTTGTAGTTGTACTCCAGCTTGTGGCCCA
GGATGTTGCTGTCCTCCTTGAAGTCGATGCCCTTCAGCTCGATCCGGTTCACCAGGGTGTCGCCCTCGAA
CTTCACCTCGGCCCGGGTCTTGTAGTTGCCGTCGTCCTTGAAGAAGATGGTCCGCTCCTGCACGTAGCCC
TCGGGCATGGCGCTCTTGAAGAAGTCGTGCTGCTTCATGTGGTCGGGGTACCGGGCGAAGCACTGCACGC
CGTAGCCCAGGGTGGTCACCAGGGTGGGCCAGGGCACGGGCAGCTTGCCGGTGGTGCACAGCAGCTTCAG
GGTCAGCTTGCCGTAGGTGGCGTCGCCCTCGCCCTCGCCGCTCACGCTGAACTTGTGGCCGTTCACGTCG
CCGTCCAGCTCCACCAGGATGGGCACCACGCCGGTGAACAGC
